>Addgene plasmid #140050 | pmCherry-2xFYVE | addgene full sequence | sequence record 296063 | Addgene NGS Result
AGTTATTAATAGTAATCAATTACGGGGTCATTAGTTCATAGCCCATATATGGAGTTCCGCGTTACATAAC
TTACGGTAAATGGCCCGCCTGGCTGACCGCCCAACGACCCCCGCCCATTGACGTCAATAATGACGTATGT
TCCCATAGTAACGCCAATAGGGACTTTCCATTGACGTCAATGGGTGGAGTATTTACGGTAAACTGCCCAC
TTGGCAGTACATCAAGTGTATCATATGCCAAGTACGCCCCCTATTGACGTCAATGACGGTAAATGGCCCG
CCTGGCATTATGCCCAGTACATGACCTTATGGGACTTTCCTACTTGGCAGTACATCTACGTATTAGTCAT
CGCTATTACCATGGTGATGCGGTTTTGGCAGTACATCAATGGGCGTGGATAGCGGTTTGACTCACGGGGA
TTTCCAAGTCTCCACCCCATTGACGTCAATGGGAGTTTGTTTTGGCACCAAAATCAACGGGACTTTCCAA
AATGTCGTAACAACTCCGCCCCATTGACGCAAATGGGCGGTAGGCGTGTACGGTGGGAGGTCTATATAAG
CAGAGCTGGTTTAGTGAACCGTCAGATCCGCTAGCGCTACCGGTCGCCACCATGGTGAGCAAGGGCGAGG
AGGATAACATGGCCATCATCAAGGAGTTCATGCGCTTCAAGGTGCACATGGAGGGCTCCGTGAACGGCCA
CGAGTTCGAGATCGAGGGCGAGGGCGAGGGCCGCCCCTACGAGGGCACCCAGACCGCCAAGCTGAAGGTG
ACCAAGGGTGGCCCCCTGCCCTTCGCCTGGGACATCCTGTCCCCTCAGTTCATGTACGGCTCCAAGGCCT
ACGTGAAGCACCCCGCCGACATCCCCGACTACTTGAAGCTGTCCTTCCCCGAGGGCTTCAAGTGGGAGCG
CGTGATGAACTTCGAGGACGGCGGCGTGGTGACCGTGACCCAGGACTCCTCCCTGCAGGACGGCGAGTTC
ATCTACAAGGTGAAGCTGCGCGGCACCAACTTCCCCTCCGACGGCCCCGTAATGCAGAAGAAGACCATGG
GCTGGGAGGCCTCCTCCGAGCGGATGTACCCCGAGGACGGCGCCCTGAAGGGCGAGATCAAGCAGAGGCT
GAAGCTGAAGGACGGCGGCCACTACGACGCTGAGGTCAAGACCACCTACAAGGCCAAGAAGCCCGTGCAG
CTGCCCGGCGCCTACAACGTCAACATCAAGTTGGACATCACCTCCCACAACGAGGACTACACCATCGTGG
AACAGTACGAACGCGCCGAGGGCCGCCACTCCACCGGCGGCATGGACGAGCTGTACAAGTACTCAGATCT
CGAGCTCAAGCTTCGAATTGAATTCGAAAGTGATGCCATGTTCGCTGCTGAAAGAGCCCCTGACTGGGTG
GATGCTGAGGAATGCCATCGGTGCAGAGTACAGTTTGGGGTGGTGACCCGCAAGCATCACTGCCGAGCAT
GTGGGCAGATCTTCTGTGGCAAGTGCTCCTCCAAGTACTCCACCATCCCCAAGTTCGGCATTGAGAAGGA
GGTGCGCGTGTGTGAGCCCTGCTATGAGCAGCTGAACAAGAAGGCACAAGGACAAGGATCCGAAAGTGAT
GCCATGTTCGCTGCTGAAAGAGCCCCTGACTGGGTGGATGCTGAGGAATGCCATCGGTGCAGAGTACAGT
TTGGGGTGGTGACCCGCAAGCATCACTGCCGAGCATGTGGGCAGATCTTCTGTGGCAAGTGCTCCTCCAA
GTACTCCACCATCCCCAAGTTCGGCATTGAGAAGGAGGTGCGCGTGTGTGAGCCCTGCTATGAGCAGCTG
AACAAGAAGGCATAAGTCGACGGTACCGCGGGCCCGGGATCCACCGGATCTAGATAACTGATCATAATCA
GCCATACCACATTTGTAGAGGTTTTACTTGCTTTAAAAAACCTCCCACACCTCCCCCTGAACCTGAAACA
TAAAATGAATGCAATTGTTGTTGTTAACTTGTTTATTGCAGCTTATAATGGTTACAAATAAAGCAATAGC
ATCACAAATTTCACAAATAAAGCATTTTTTTCACTGCATTCTAGTTGTGGTTTGTCCAAACTCATCAATG
TATCTTAACGCGTAAATTGTAAGCGTTAATATTTTGTTAAAATTCGCGTTAAATTTTTGTTAAATCAGCT
CATTTTTTAACCAATAGGCCGAAATCGGCAAAATCCCTTATAAATCAAAAGAATAGACCGAGATAGGGT
[37 nt withheld, positions 2240-2276]
AAAGAACGTGGACTCCAACGTCAAAGG
[49 nt withheld, positions 2304-2352]
T
[91 nt withheld, positions 2354-2444]
G
[124 nt withheld, positions 2446-2569]
CAGGTGGCACTTTTCGGGGAAATGTGCGCGGAACCCCTATTTGTTTATTTTTCTAAATACATTCAAATAT
GTATCCGCTCATGAGACAATAACCCTGATAAATGCTTCAATAATATTGAAAAAGGAAGAGTCCTGAGGCG
GAAAGAACCAGCTGTGGAATGTGTGTCAGTTAGGGTGTGGAAAGTCCCCAGGCTCCCCAGCAGGCAGAAG
TATGCAAAGCATGCATCTCAATTAGTCAGCAACCAGGTGTGGAAAGTCCCCAGGCTCCCCAGCAGGCAGA
AGTATGCAAAGCATGCATCTCAATTAGTCAGCAACCATAGTCCCGCCCCTAACTCCGCCCATCCCGCCCC
TAACTCCGCCCAGTTCCGCCCATTCTCCGCCCCATGGCTGACTAATTTTTTTTATTTATGCAGAGGCCGA
GGCCGCCTCGGCCTCTGAGCTATTCCAGAAGTAGTGAGGAGGCTTTTTTGGAGGCCTAGGCTTTTGCAAA
GATCGATCAAGAGACAGGATGAGGATCGTTTCGCATGATTGAACAAGATGGATTGCACGCAGGTTCTCCG
GCCGCTTGGGTGGAGAGGCTATTCGGCTATGACTGGGCACAACAGACAATCGGCTGCTCTGATGCCGCCG
TGTTCCGGCTGTCAGCGCAGGGGCGCCCGGTTCTTTTTGTCAAGACCGACCTGTCCGGTGCCCTGAATGA
ACTGCAAGACGAGGCAGCGCGGCTATCGTGGCTGGCCACGACGGGCGTTCCTTGCGCAGCTGTGCTCGAC
GTTGTCACTGAAGCGGGAAGGGACTGGCTGCTATTGGGCGAAGTGCCGGGGCAGGATCTCCTGTCATCTC
ACCTTGCTCCTGCCGAGAAAGTATCCATCATGGCTGATGCAATGCGGCGGCTGCATACGCTTGATCCGGC
TACCTGCCCATTCGACCACCAAGCGAAACATCGCATCGAGCGAGCACGTACTCGGATGGAAGCCGGTCTT
GTCGATCAGGATGATCTGGACGAAGAGCATCAGGGGCTCGCGCCAGCCGAACTGTTCGCCAGGCTCAAGG
CGAGCATGCCCGACGGCGAGGATCTCGTCGTGACCCATGGCGATGCCTGCTTGCCGAATATCATGGTGGA
AAATGGCCGCTTTTCTGGATTCATCGACTGTGGCCGGCTGGGTGTGGCGGACCGCTATCAGGACATAGCG
TTGGCTACCCGTGATATTGCTGAAGAGCTTGGCGGCGAATGGGCTGACCGCTTCCTCGTGCTTTACGGTA
TCGCCGCTCCCGATTCGCAGCGCATCGCCTTCTATCGCCTTCTTGACGAGTTCTTCTGAGCGGGACTCTG
GGGTTCGAAATGACCGACCAAGCGACGCCCAACCTGCCATCACGAGATTTCGATTCCACCGCCGCCTTCT
ATGAAAGGTTGGGCTTCGGAATCGTTTTCCGGGACGCCGGCTGGATGATCCTCCAGCGCGGGGATCTCAT
GCTGGAGTTCTTCGCCCACCCTAGGGGGAGGCTAACTGAAACACGGAAGGAGACAATACCGGAAGGAACC
CGCGCTATGACGGCAATAAAAAGACAGAATAAAACGCACGGTGTTGGGTCGTTTGTTCATAAACGCGGGG
TTCGGTCCCAGGGCTGGCACTCTGTCGATACCCCACCGAGACCCCATTGGGGCCAATACGCCCGCGTTTC
TTCCTTTTCCCCACCCCACCCCCCAAGTTCGGGTGAAGGCCCAGGGCTCGCAGCCAACGTCGGGGCGGCA
GGCCCTGCCATAGCCTCAGGTTACTCATATATACTTTAGATTGATTTAAAACTTCATTTTTAATTTAAAA
GGATCTAGGTGAAGATCCTTTTTGATAATCTCATGACCAAAATCCCTTAACGTGAGTTTTCGTTCCACTG
AGCGTCAGACCCCGTAGAAAAGATCAAAGGATCTTCTTGAGATCCTTTTTTTCTGCGCGTAATCTGCTGC
TTGCAAACAAAAAAACCACCGCTACCAGCGGTGGTTTGTTTGCCGGATCAAGAGCTACCAACTCTTTTTC
CGAAGGTAACTGGCTTCAGCAGAGCGCAGATACCAAATACTGTTCTTCTAGTGTAGCCGTAGTTAGGCCA
CCACTTCAAGAACTCTGTAGCACCGCCTACATACCTCGCTCTGCTAATCCTGTTACCAGTGGCTGCTGCC
AGTGGCGATAAGTCGTGTCTTACCGGGTTGGACTCAAGACGATAGTTACCGGATAAGGCGCAGCGGTCGG
GCTGAACGGGGGGTTCGTGCACACAGCCCAGCTTGGAGCGAACGACCTACACCGAACTGAGATACCTACA
GCGTGAGCTATGAGAAAGCGCCACGCTTCCCGAAGGGAGAAAGGCGGACAGGTATCCGGTAAGCGGCAGG
GTCGGAACAGGAGAGCGCACGAGGGAGCTTCCAGGGGGAAACGCCTGGTATCTTTATAGTCCTGTCGGGT
TTCGCCACCTCTGACTTGAGCGTCGATTTTTGTGATGCTCGTCAGGGGGGCGGAGCCTATGGAAAAACGC
CAGCAACGCGGCCTTTTTACGGTTCCTGGCCTTTTGCTGGCCTTTTGCTCACATGTTCTTTCCTGCGTTA
TCCCCTGATTCTGTGGATAACCGTATTACCGCCATGCATT
Features (pLannotate 1.2.2; 17 found; start..end, strand, type, name):
     60..363     +  enhancer       CMV enhancer: human cytomegalovirus immediate early enhancer
    364..567     +  promoter       CMV promoter: human cytomegalovirus (CMV) immediate early promoter
    612..1319    +  CDS            mCherry: mCherry is a basic (constitutively fluorescent) red fluorescent protein published in 2004, derived from Discosoma sp.. It is reported to be a very rapidly-maturing monomer with low acid sensitivity.
   1321..1349    +  misc_feature   MCS (fragment): multiple cloning site
   1350..1601    +  CDS            Hgs (fragment): HGS_MOUSE - Also known as Hrs. Experimental evidence at protein level: Swiss-Prot protein existence level 1. Involved in intracellular signal transduction mediated by cytokines and growth factors. When associated with STAM, it suppresses DNA signaling upon stimulation by IL-2 and GM-CSF. Could be a direct effector of PI3-kinase in vesicular pathway via early endosomes and may regulate trafficking to early and late endosomes by recruiting clathrin. May concentrate ubiquitinated receptors within clathrin- coated regions. Involved in down-regulation of receptor tyrosine kinase via multivesicular
   1650..1811    +  CDS            adcA (fragment): ADCA_DICDI - Experimental evidence at protein level: Swiss-Prot protein existence level 1. From Dictyostelium discoideum (Slime mold).
   1835..1862    +  misc_feature   MCS (fragment): multiple cloning site
   1879..1963    +  CDS            large T antigen (fragment): large T antigen from SV40 (simian virus 40)
   1986..2107    +  polyA_signal   SV40 poly(A) signal: SV40 polyadenylation signal
   2141..2569    -  rep_origin     f1 ori (sequence partly withheld): f1 bacteriophage origin of replication; arrow indicates direction of (+) strand synthesis
   2596..2700    +  promoter       AmpR promoter: bla
   2702..3059    +  promoter       SV40 promoter: SV40 enhancer and early promoter
   3094..3888    +  CDS            NeoR/KanR: aminoglycoside phosphotransferase from Tn5; aph(3')-II (or nptII); confers resistance to neomycin, kanamycin, and G418 (Geneticin®)
   3909..4061    +  CDS            ble (fragment): BLE_KLEPN - Experimental evidence at protein level: Swiss-Prot protein existence level 1. Binding protein with a strong affinity to the bleomycin family of antibiotics. Binds to CL990; an antimitotic-antibiotic compound. From Klebsiella pneumoniae.
   4120..4167    +  polyA_signal   HSV TK poly(A) signal: herpes simplex virus thymidine kinase polyadenylation signal (Cole and Stacy, 1985)
   4258..4274    -  polyA_signal   bGH poly(A) signal (fragment): bovine growth hormone polyadenylation signal
   4496..5084    +  rep_origin     ori: high-copy-number ColE1/pMB1/pBR322/pUC origin of replication
