[The description below was written by a language model from this plasmid's Addgene catalogue record and pLannotate feature annotations shown in this document.]
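Description:
pmCherry-2xFYVE is a mammalian expression plasmid built on the Clontech-style pmCherry-C3 backbone, about 5.2 kb in total. It is maintained in E. coli through a high-copy ColE1/pUC-type origin and also carries an f1 phage origin. A single Tn5 aminoglycoside phosphotransferase gene (NeoR/KanR) serves both hosts. A bacterial bla-type promoter drives it for kanamycin selection in bacteria, and the SV40 enhancer/early promoter, paired with an HSV TK polyadenylation signal, drives it for G418 selection of stably transfected mammalian cells.

The expression cassette uses the human cytomegalovirus immediate-early enhancer and promoter to drive an mCherry open reading frame fused at its C-terminus, across remnants of the multiple cloning site, to a tandem FYVE domain probe, and it ends with the SV40 poly(A) signal. The insert consists of two copies of the FYVE domain of mouse Hrs/Hgs (residues 147–223) joined by a short QGQGS linker. It was cloned so that the 5′ junction site was destroyed while the 3′ SalI site was retained. The automated annotation labels the first copy as an Hgs fragment. It assigns the adjacent segment to a Dictyostelium protein, which most likely reflects a homology hit on the second FYVE repeat rather than a separate insert. The short large T antigen, ble and bGH poly(A) fragment calls appear to be incidental backbone matches.

FYVE domains bind phosphatidylinositol 3-phosphate, and the duplicated domain is widely used as a probe for this lipid on endosomal membranes. The record itself states only that the plasmid expresses mCherry-tagged Hrs 2xFYVE in mammalian cells, which fits use as a red fluorescent marker for live or fixed-cell imaging of membrane trafficking.
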