Addgene plasmid #140050: pmCherry-2xFYVE
Purpose: Expresses mCherry-tagged HRS 2xFYVE in mammalian cells
Depositing lab: Harald Stenmark. Depositing organization: Oslo University Hospital Radiumhospitalet. Publication: WDFY2 restrains matrix metalloproteinase secretion and cell invasion by controlling VAMP3-dependent recycling. Sneeggen M, Pedersen NM, Campsteijn C, Haugsten EM, Stenmark H, Schink KO. Nat Commun. 2019 Jun 28;10(1):2850. doi: 10.1038/s41467-019-10794-w. PubMed 31253801.
Backbone
  Vector backbone: pmCherry-C3
  Backbone manufacturer: Clontech / in-house cloning
  Backbone size w/o insert (bp): 4700
  Total vector size (bp): 5210
  Vector type: Mammalian Expression
  Selectable markers: Neomycin (select with G418)
Growth in bacteria
  Bacterial resistance: Kanamycin, 50 μg/mL
  Growth temperature: 37°C
  Growth strain: DH5alpha
  Copy number: High Copy
Gene/Insert
  Gene/Insert name: tandem HRS FYVE domain (alt name: HGS)
  Species: M. musculus (mouse)
  Mutation: two FYVE domains (amino acids 147-223), linked by QGQGS linker
  GenBank ID: 15239
  Entrez Gene: Hgs (a.k.a. Hgr, Hrs, ZFYVE8, tn)
  Promoter: CMV
  Tag / fusion protein: mCherry (N terminal on insert)
  Cloning method: Restriction Enzyme; 5′ cloning site EcoRI in backbone/MfeI in insert (destroyed during cloning); 3′ cloning site SalI (not destroyed)
  Sequencing primers: 5′ CCCCGTAATGCAGAAGAAGA; 3′ GTGGTTTGTCCAAACTCATC
Terms and licenses: Academic/Nonprofit Terms; Industry Terms: Not Available to Industry
How to cite: pmCherry-2xFYVE was a gift from Harald Stenmark (Addgene plasmid # 140050 ; http://n2t.net/addgene:140050 ; RRID:Addgene_140050)
